Addgene plasmid #51529: DDC_M_Tub_KDEL
Purpose: Ectopic expression of DDC with KDEL tag for CTAP
Depositing lab: Claus Jorgensen. Publication: Cell-specific labeling enzymes for analysis of cell-cell communication in continuous co-culture. Tape CJ, Norrie IC, Worboys JD, Lim L, Lauffenburger DA, Jorgensen C. Mol Cell Proteomics. 2014 May 12. 10.1074/mcp.O113.037119 PubMed 24820872.
Backbone
  Vector backbone: pCDNA3.1 (+) Zeo
  Backbone manufacturer: Invitrogen
  Backbone size w/o insert (bp): 5000
  Total vector size (bp): 6500
  Vector type: Mammalian Expression
  Selectable markers: Zeocin
Growth in bacteria
  Bacterial resistance: Ampicillin, 100 μg/mL
  Growth temperature: 37°C
  Growth strain: DH5alpha
  Copy number: High Copy
Gene/Insert
  Gene/Insert name: DDC (alt name: Diaminopimelate Decarboxylase)
  Species: Mycobacterium tuberculosis
  Insert size (bp): 1500
  Promoter: CMV
  Tag / fusion protein: HA (C terminal on insert); KDEL (C terminal on insert)
  Cloning method: Restriction Enzyme; 5′ cloning site EcoRI (not destroyed); 3′ cloning site NotI (not destroyed)
  Sequencing primers: 5′ CGACTCACTATAGGGAGACCCAAGC; 3′ CCTTCCAGGGTCAAGGAAGGCACG
Resource information
  A portion of this plasmid was derived from a plasmid made by: GeneArt
Terms and licenses: Academic/Nonprofit Terms; Industry Terms: Not Available to Industry
How to cite: DDC_M_Tub_KDEL was a gift from Claus Jorgensen (Addgene plasmid # 51529 ; http://n2t.net/addgene:51529 ; RRID:Addgene_51529)
