[The description below was written by a language model from this plasmid's Addgene catalogue record.]
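Description:
DDC_M_Tub_KDEL is a mammalian expression plasmid of roughly 6.5 kb, built on the Invitrogen pcDNA3.1(+) Zeo backbone (about 5 kb). It is propagated in E. coli as a high-copy plasmid under ampicillin selection, and it carries a Zeocin resistance marker for selecting transfected mammalian cells, including stable lines. No feature table accompanies the record, so other backbone elements such as the origins of replication and polyadenylation signals are not itemised.

The payload is an approximately 1.5 kb insert encoding diaminopimelate decarboxylase (DDC) from Mycobacterium tuberculosis, cloned between EcoRI and NotI sites that both remain intact. Part of the plasmid derives from GeneArt material, which suggests a synthetic gene. Expression is driven by the strong constitutive CMV promoter. The enzyme carries two C-terminal additions: an HA epitope tag for antibody-based detection, and a KDEL motif, the canonical endoplasmic reticulum retention signal that causes proteins in the secretory pathway to be retrieved to the ER. The record does not say whether an N-terminal signal peptide is included to direct the enzyme into that pathway.

The stated purpose is ectopic expression of KDEL-tagged DDC for CTAP, the cell-type-specific labelling approach described in the associated publication on analysing cell-cell communication in continuous co-culture. Diaminopimelate decarboxylase converts diaminopimelate to L-lysine. Mammalian cells expressing it can therefore make lysine from a supplied precursor, which in principle allows the proteome of one cell population in a mixed culture to be labelled distinctly. The KDEL tag is presumably intended to keep the enzyme inside the expressing cell, although the record does not spell out that rationale.
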