>Addgene plasmid #51529 | DDC_M_Tub_KDEL | depositor partial sequence | sequence record 78736 | ORF
GGTACCGAGCTCGGATCCACTAGTCCAGTGTGGTGGAATTCGCCACCATGAACGAGCTGCTGCACCTGGC
CCCTAACGTGTGGCCCAGAAACACCACCAGGGACGAAGTGGGCGTCGTGTGTATCGCCGGCATCCCTCTG
ACACAGCTGGCCCAGGAATACGGCACCCCCCTGTTCGTGATCGACGAGGACGACTTCAGATCCAGATGCA
GAGAGACAGCCGCCGCTTTCGGCTCTGGCGCCAATGTGCACTACGCCGCCAAGGCCTTCCTGTGCTCTGA
GGTGGCCAGATGGATCAGCGAAGAGGGCCTGTGCCTGGACGTGTGTACAGGCGGAGAACTGGCCGTGGCT
CTGCACGCTAGCTTCCCACCCGAGAGAATCACCCTGCACGGCAACAACAAGAGCGTGTCCGAGCTGACCG
CCGCTGTGAAAGCTGGCGTGGGACACATCGTGGTGGACAGCATGACCGAGATCGAGAGACTGGACGCCAT
TGCCGGCGAGGCTGGCATCGTGCAGGATGTGCTCGTGCGGCTGACAGTGGGCGTGGAAGCTCACACCCAC
GAGTTCATCAGCACCGCCCACGAGGACCAGAAATTCGGCCTGTCTGTGGCCAGCGGCGCTGCTATGGCTG
CTGTGCGGAGAGTGTTCGCCACCGACCACCTGAGACTCGTGGGCCTGCACAGCCACATCGGCAGCCAGAT
CTTCGACGTGGACGGCTTCGAGCTGGCCGCCCACAGAGTGATTGGCCTGCTGAGAGATGTCGTGGGCGAG
TTCGGCCCCGAAAAGACAGCCCAGATCGCCACCGTGGATCTGGGCGGAGGACTGGGCATCAGCTACCTGC
CTAGCGACGACCCTCCACCTATCGCCGAGCTGGCTGCTAAGCTGGGCACCATCGTGTCCGACGAGTCTAC
CGCTGTGGGACTGCCCACCCCTAAGCTGGTGGTGGAACCCGGCAGAGCTATCGCTGGCCCTGGCACCATC
ACCCTGTATGAAGTGGGCACCGTGAAAGATGTGGACGTGTCCGCCACCGCCCATAGAAGATACGTGTCCG
TGGATGGCGGCATGAGCGACAACATCCGGACAGCCCTGTACGGCGCCCAGTACGATGTGCGGCTGGTGTC
CAGAGTGTCTGACGCCCCTCCTGTGCCAGCCAGACTCGTGGGAAAGCACTGCGAGAGCGGCGACATCATC
GTGCGGGACACATGGGTGCCCGACGACATCAGACCTGGCGACCTGGTGGCTGTGGCTGCTACAGGCGCCT
ACTGCTACAGCCTGAGCAGCAGATACAACATGGTGGGAAGGCCTGCCGTGGTGGCCGTGCACGCTGGAAA
TGCTAGACTGGTGCTGAGAAGAGAAACCGTGGACGACCTGCTGAGCCTGGAAGTGCGGGGATCTGGCAGC
GGCTACCCTTACGACGTGCCCGACTACGCCGGGAGCGGGAAGGACGAGCTGTGATAAGCGGCCGCTCGAG
TCTAGAGGGCCCGT
