>Addgene plasmid #51529 | DDC_M_Tub_KDEL | addgene partial sequence | sequence record 89725 | CMV-F 5'-CGCAAATGGGCGGTAGGCGTG-3'
CTATATAAGCAGAGCTCTCTGGCTAACTAGAGAACCCACTGCTTACTGGCTTATCGAAATTAATACGACT
CACTATAGGGAGACCCAAGCTGGCTAGCGTTTAAACTTAAGCTTGGTACCGAGCTCGGATCCACTAGTCC
AGTGTGGTGGAATTCGCCACCATGAACGAGCTGCTGCACCTGGCCCCTAACGTGTGGCCCAGAAACACCA
CCAGGGACGAAGTGGGCGTCGTGTGTATCGCCGGCATCCCTCTGACACAGCTGGCCCAGGAATACGGCAC
CCCCCTGTTCGTGATCGACGAGGACGACTTCAGATCCAGATGCAGAGAGACAGCCGCCGCTTTCGGCTCT
GGCGCCAATGTGCACTACGCCGCCAAGGCCTTCCTGTGCTCTGAGGTGGCCAGATGGATCAGCGAAGAGG
GCCTGTGCCTGGACGTGTGTACAGGCGGAGAACTGGCCGTGGCTCTGCACGCTAGCTTCCCACCCGAGAG
AATCACCCTGCACGGCAACAACAAGAGCGTGTCCGAGCTGACCGCCGCTGTGAAAGCTGGCGTGGGACAC
ATCGTGGTGGACAGCATGACCGAGATCGAGAGACTGGACGCCATTGCCGGCGAGGCTGGCATCGTGCAGG
ATGTGCTCGTGCGGCTGACAGTGGGCGTGGAAGCTCACACCCACGAGTTCATCAGCACCGCCCACGAGGA
CCAGAAATTCGGCCTGTCTGTGGCCAGCGGCGCTGCTATGGCTGCTGTGCGGAGAGTGTTCGCCACCGAC
CACCTGAGACTCGTGGGCCTGCACAGCCACATCGGCAGCCAGATCTTCGACGTGGACGGCTTCGAGCTGG
CCGCCCACAGAGTGATTGGCCTGCTGAGAGATGTCGTGGGCGAGTTCGGCCCCGAAAAGACAGCCCAGAT
CGCCACCGTGGATCTGGGCGGAGGACTGGGCATCAGCTACCTGCCTAGCGACGACCCTCCACCTATCGCC
GAGCTGGCTGCTAAGCTGGGCACCATCGTGTCCGACGAGTCTACCGCTGTGGGAC
