>Addgene plasmid #51529 | DDC_M_Tub_KDEL | addgene partial sequence | sequence record 89967 | BGH-rev 5'-TAGAAGGCACAGTCGAGG-3'
GGTTTAAACGGGCCCTCTAGACTCGAGCGGCCGCTCATCACAGCTCGTCCTTGCCGCTTCCGGCGTAGTC
TGGCACGTCGTAAGGGTAGCCGCTGCCAGATCCCCGCACTTCCAGGCTCAGCAGGTCGTCCACGGTTTCT
CTTCTCAGCACCAGTCTAGCATTTCCAGCGTGCACGGCCACCACGGCAGGCCTTCCCACCATGTTGTATC
TGCTGCTCAGGCTGTAGCAGTAGGCGCCTGTAGCAGCCACAGCCACCAGGTCGCCAGGTCTGATGTCGTC
GGGCACCCATGTGTCCCGCACGATGATGTCGCCGCTCTCGCAGTGCTTTCCCACGAGTCTGGCTGGCACA
GGAGGGGCGTCAGACACTCTGGACACCAGCCGCACATCGTACTGGGCGCCGTACAGGGCTGTCCGGATGT
TGTCGCTCATGCCGCCATCCACGGACACGTATCTTCTATGGGCGGTGGCGGACACGTCCACATCTTTCAC
GGTGCCCACTTCATACAGGGTGATGGTGCCAGGGCCAGCGATAGCTCTGCCGGGTTCCACCACCAGCTTA
GGGGTGGGCAGTCCCACAGCGGTAGACTCGTCGGACACGATGGTGCCCAGCTTAGCAGCCAGCTCGGCGA
TAGGTGGAGGGTCGTCGCTAGGCAGGTAGCTGATGCCCAGTCCTCCGCCCAGATCCACGGTGGCGATCTG
GGCTGTCTTTTCGGGGCCGAACTCGCCCACGACATCTCTCAGCAGGCCAATCACTCTGTGGGCGGCCAGC
TCGAAGCCGTCCACGTCGAAGATCTGGCTGCCGATGTGGCTGTGCAGGCCCACGAGTCTCAGGTGGTCGG
TGGCGAACACTCTCCGCACAGCAGCCATAGCAGCGCCGCTGGCCACAGACAGGCCGAATTTCTGGTCCTC
GTGGGCGGTGCTGATGAACTCGTGGGTGTGAGCTTCCACGCCCACTGTCAGCCGCACGAGCACATCCTGC
ACGATGCCAGCCTCGCCGGCAATGGCGTCCAGTCTCTCGATCTCGGTCATGCTGTCCACCACGATGTGTC
CCACGCCAGCTTTCACAGCGGCGGTCAGCTCGGACACGCTCTTGTTGTTGCCGTGCAGGGTGAT
